Addgene plasmid #212774: pCaUra3-CUbo(K48R/K63R)-yeGFP
Purpose: (Empty Backbone) C-terminal PCR-based tagging with CUbo(K48R/K63R)-yeGFP in budding yeast with CaUra3 selection
Depositing lab: Helle Ulrich. Depositing organization: Institut fuer Molekulare Biologie (IMB Mainz). Publication: Ubiquiton-An inducible, linkage-specific polyubiquitylation tool. Renz C, Asimaki E, Meister C, Albanese V, Petriukov K, Krapoth NC, Wegmann S, Wollscheid HP, Wong RP, Fulzele A, Chen JX, Leon S, Ulrich HD. Mol Cell. 2024 Jan 18;84(2):386-400.e11. doi: 10.1016/j.molcel.2023.11.016. Epub 2023 Dec 15. PubMed 38103558.
Backbone
  Vector backbone: pYM
  Vector type: PCR-based tagging
  Selectable markers: URA3
Growth in bacteria
  Bacterial resistance: Ampicillin, 100 μg/mL
  Growth temperature: 37°C
  Growth strain: Top10
  Copy number: High Copy
Gene/Insert
  Gene/Insert name: None
Terms and licenses: Academic/Nonprofit Terms; Industry Terms: Not Available to Industry
Depositor comments: pHU5173
How to cite: pCaUra3-CUbo(K48R/K63R)-yeGFP was a gift from Helle Ulrich (Addgene plasmid # 212774 ; http://n2t.net/addgene:212774 ; RRID:Addgene_212774)
