[The description below was written by a language model from this plasmid's Addgene catalogue record and pLannotate feature annotations shown in this document.]
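Description:
pCaUra3-CUbo(K48R/K63R)-yeGFP is a 5.4 kb template plasmid from the pYM series, designed for PCR-based C-terminal tagging of chromosomal genes in budding yeast rather than for autonomous maintenance there. No yeast replication origin is annotated. The plasmid is propagated in E. coli through a high-copy ColE1/pUC-type origin and the β-lactamase gene for ampicillin selection. It is catalogued as an empty backbone with no gene of interest. In use, the tagging cassette is amplified with primers carrying homology to the target locus and integrated by homologous recombination, so that the tag is fused in frame to the 3′ end of the endogenous open reading frame.

The amplifiable module begins with a promoterless fusion tag: an FKBP12-derived domain, a fragment of S. cerevisiae ubiquitin, and yeast-codon-optimised GFP (yeGFP), closed by the ADH1 terminator. Expression therefore comes from the tagged gene's own promoter. The FKBP and ubiquitin fragments appear to correspond to the "CUbo" element, and the name indicates that ubiquitin lysines 48 and 63 are changed to arginine, which would prevent chain formation through those residues. The record itself does not spell out the composition or mechanism of CUbo. Downstream sits the selection marker, a URA3 coding sequence flanked by the Ashbya gossypii TEF promoter and terminator. The name identifies it as the Candida albicans orthologue, although the automated annotation matched it to S. cerevisiae URA3. A heterologous marker limits unwanted recombination at the host ura3 locus. SP6 and T7 promoters flank the cassette, and the short lacI, rop and bom fragments are backbone remnants. The plasmid belongs to the Ubiquiton toolkit for inducible, linkage-specific polyubiquitylation, with yeGFP allowing the tagged protein to be followed.
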