Features (pLannotate 1.2.2; 15 found; start..end, strand, type, name):
     83..405     +  CDS            FKBP (fragment): human FK506-binding protein FKBP12
    415..538     +  CDS            ubiquitin (fragment): Saccharomyces cerevisiae ubiquitin
    584..1299    +  CDS            yeGFP (fragment): yeast-enhanced green fluorescent protein codons optimized for translation in S. cerevisiae and C. albicans
   1321..1508    +  terminator     ADH1 terminator: S. cerevisiae ADH1; transcription terminator for the S. cerevisiae alcohol dehydrogenase 1 (ADH1) gene
   1583..1926    +  promoter       TEF promoter: Ashbya gossypii TEF promoter
   1945..2733    +  CDS            URA3: PYRF_YEAST - Experimental evidence at protein level: Swiss-Prot protein existence level 1. From Saccharomyces cerevisiae (strain ATCC 204508 / S288c) (Baker's yeast).
   2745..2942    +  terminator     TEF terminator: Ashbya gossypii TEF terminator
   3050..3068    -  promoter       T7 promoter: promoter for bacteriophage T7 RNA polymerase
   3090..3143    -  CDS            lacI (fragment): lac repressor; lacI; The lac repressor binds to the lac operator to inhibit transcription in E. coli. This inhibition can be relieved by adding lactose or isopropyl-β-D-thiogalactopyranoside (IPTG).
   3326..3914    -  rep_origin     ori: high-copy-number ColE1/pMB1/pBR322/pUC origin of replication
   4085..4945    -  CDS            AmpR: β-lactamase; bla; confers resistance to ampicillin, carbenicillin, and related antibiotics
   4946..5050    -  promoter       AmpR promoter: bla
   5145..5180    +  CDS            rop (fragment): Rop protein, which maintains plasmids at low copy number; rop
   5282..5333    +  misc_feature   bom (fragment): basis of mobility region from pBR322
   5396..2       +  promoter       SP6 promoter (across the origin): promoter for bacteriophage SP6 RNA polymerase
>Addgene plasmid #212774 | pCaUra3-CUbo(K48R/K63R)-yeGFP | addgene full sequence | sequence record 420590 | Addgene NGS Result
GAACGCGGCCGCCAGCTGAAGCTTCGTACGCTGCAGGTCGACGGGAGCGGAGCAGGTGCTGGTGCTGGTG
CTGGAGCAATTCTGGGAGTGCAGGTGGAAACCATCTCCCCAGGAGACGGGCGCACCTTCCCCAAGCGCGG
CCAGACCTGCGTGGTGCACTACACCGGGATGCTTGAAGATGGAAAGAAATTTGATTCCTCCCGGGACAGA
AACAAGCCCTTTAAGTTTATGCTAGGCAAGCAGGAGGTGATCCGAGGCTGGGAAGAAGGGGTTGCCCAGA
TGAGTGTGGGTCAGAGAGCCAAACTGACTATATCTCCAGATTATGCCTATGGTGCCACTGGGCACCCAGG
CATCATCCCACCACATGCCACTCTCGTCTTCGATGTGGAGCTTCTAAAACTGGAAGGGTCGACCGGTATC
CCTCCAGATCAACAAAGATTGATCTTTGCCGGTCGACAGCTAGAAGACGGTAGAACGCTGTCTGATTACA
ACATTCAGCGAGAGTCCACCTTACATCTTGTGCTAAGGCTAAGAGGTGTTACTGGATCCGGAGCAGGTGC
TGGTGCTGGTGCTGGAGCAATTCTGTCTAAAGGTGAAGAATTATTCACTGGTGTTGTCCCAATTTTGGTT
GAATTAGATGGTGATGTTAATGGTCACAAATTTTCTGTCTCCGGTGAAGGTGAAGGTGATGCTACTTACG
GTAAATTGACCTTAAAATTTATTTGTACTACTGGTAAATTGCCAGTTCCATGGCCAACCTTAGTCACTAC
TTTCGGTTATGGTGTTCAATGTTTTGCGAGATACCCAGATCATATGAAACAACATGACTTTTTCAAGTCT
GCCATGCCAGAAGGTTATGTTCAAGAAAGAACTATTTTTTTCAAAGATGACGGTAACTACAAGACCAGAG
CTGAAGTCAAGTTTGAAGGTGATACCTTAGTTAATAGAATCGAATTAAAAGGTATTGATTTTAAAGAAGA
TGGTAACATTTTAGGTCACAAATTGGAATACAACTATAACTCTCACAATGTTTACATCATGGCTGACAAA
CAAAAGAATGGTATCAAAGTTAACTTCAAAATTAGACACAACATTGAAGATGGTTCTGTTCAATTAGCTG
ACCATTATCAACAAAATACTCCAATTGGTGATGGTCCAGTCTTGTTACCAGACAACCATTACTTATCCAC
TCAATCTGCCTTATCCAAAGATCCAAACGAAAAGAGAGACCACATGGTCTTGTTAGAATTTGTTACTGCT
GCTGGTATTACCCATGGTATGGATGAATTGTACAAATAACTGCGCGCCACTTCTAAATAAGCGAATTTCT
TATGATTTATGATTTTTATTATTAAATAAGTTATAAAAAAAATAAGTGTATACAAATTTTAAAGTGACTC
TTAGGTTTTAAAACGAAAATTCTTATTCTTGAGTAACTCTTTCCTGTAGGTCAGGTTGCTTTCTCAGGTA
TAGTATGAGGTCGCTCTTATTGACCACACCTCTACCGGCAGATCCGCTAGGGATAACAGGGTAATATAGA
TCTGTTTAGCTTGCCTCGTCCCCGCCGGGTCACCCGGCCAGCGACATGGAGGCCCAGAATACCCTCCTTG
ACAGTCTTGACGTGCGCAGCTCAGGGGCATGATGTGACTGTCGCCCGTACATTTAGCCCATACATCCCCA
TGTATAATCATTTGCATCCATACATTTTGATGGCCGCACGGCGCGAAGCAAAAATTACGGCTCCTCGCTG
CGGACCTGCGAGCAGGGAAACGCTCCCCTCACAGACGCGTTGAATTGTCCCCACGCCGCGCCCCTGTAGA
GAAATATAAAAGGTTAGGATTTGCCACTGAGGTTCTTCTTTCATATACTTCCTTTTAAAATCTTGCTAGG
ATACAGTTCTCACATCACATCCGAACATAAACAACCATGACAGTCAACACTAAGACCTATAGTGAGAGAG
CAGAAACTCATGCCTCACCAGTAGCACAACGATTATTTCGATTAATGGAACTGAAGAAAACCAATTTATG
TGCATCAATTGATGTTGATACCACTAAGGAATTCCTTGAATTAATTGATAAATTGGGTCCTTATGTATGC
TTAATCAAGACTCATATTGATATAATCAATGATTTTTCCTATGAATCCACTATTGAACCATTATTAGAAC
TTTCACGTAAACATCAATTTATGATTTTTGAAGATAGAAAATTTGCTGATATTGGTAATACCGTGAAGAA
ACAATATATTGGTGGAGTTTATAAAATTAGTAGTTGGGCAGATATTACTAATGCTCATGGTGTCACTGGG
AATGGAGTAGTTGAAGGATTAAAACAGGGAGCTAAAGAAACCACCACCAACCAAGAGCCAAGAGGGTTAT
TGATGTTAGCTGAATTATCATCAGTGGGATCATTAGCATATGGAGAATATTCTCAAAAAACTGTTGAAAT
TGCTAAATCCGATAAGGAATTTGTTATTGGATTTATTGCCCAACGTGATATGGGTGGACAAGAAGAAGGA
TTTGATTGGCTTATTATGACACCTGGAGTTGGATTAGATGATAAAGGTGATGGATTAGGACAACAATATA
GAACTGTTGATGAAGTTGTTAGCACTGGAACTGATATTATCATTGTTGGTAGAGGATTGTTTGGTAAAGG
AAGAGATCCAGATATTGAAGGTAAAAGGTATAGAGATGCTGGTTGGAATGCTTATTTGAAAAAGACTGGC
CAATTATAATCAGTACTGACAATAAAAAGATTCTTGTTTTCAAGAACTTGTCATTTGTATAGTTTTTTTA
TATTGTAGTTGTTCTATTTTAATCAAATGTTAGCGTGATTTATATTTTTTTTCGCCTCGACATCATCTGC
CCAGATGCGAAGTTAAGTGCGCAGAAAGTAATATCATGCGTCAATCGTATGTGAATGCTGGTCGCTATAC
TGCTGTCGATTCGATACTAACGCCGCCATCCAGTGTCGAAAACGAGCTCGAATTCATCGATGATATCAGA
TCCACTAGTGGCCTATGCGGCCGCGGATCTGCCGGTCTCCCTATAGTGAGTCGTATTAATTTCGATAAGC
CAGGTTAACCTGCATTAATGAATCGGCCAACGCGCGGGGAGAGGCGGTTTGCGTATTGGGCGCTCTTCCG
CTTCCTCGCTCACTGACTCGCTGCGCTCGGTCGTTCGGCTGCGGCGAGCGGTATCAGCTCACTCAAAGGC
GGTAATACGGTTATCCACAGAATCAGGGGATAACGCAGGAAAGAACATGTGAGCAAAAGGCCAGCAAAAG
GCCAGGAACCGTAAAAAGGCCGCGTTGCTGGCGTTTTTCCATAGGCTCCGCCCCCCTGACGAGCATCACA
AAAATCGACGCTCAAGTCAGAGGTGGCGAAACCCGACAGGACTATAAAGATACCAGGCGTTTCCCCCTGG
AAGCTCCCTCGTGCGCTCTCCTGTTCCGACCCTGCCGCTTACCGGATACCTGTCCGCCTTTCTCCCTTCG
GGAAGCGTGGCGCTTTCTCATAGCTCACGCTGTAGGTATCTCAGTTCGGTGTAGGTCGTTCGCTCCAAGC
TGGGCTGTGTGCACGAACCCCCCGTTCAGCCCGACCGCTGCGCCTTATCCGGTAACTATCGTCTTGAGTC
CAACCCGGTAAGACACGACTTATCGCCACTGGCAGCAGCCACTGGTAACAGGATTAGCAGAGCGAGGTAT
GTAGGCGGTGCTACAGAGTTCTTGAAGTGGTGGCCTAACTACGGCTACACTAGAAGAACAGTATTTGGTA
TCTGCGCTCTGCTGAAGCCAGTTACCTTCGGAAAAAGAGTTGGTAGCTCTTGATCCGGCAAACAAACCAC
CGCTGGTAGCGGTGGTTTTTTTGTTTGCAAGCAGCAGATTACGCGCAGAAAAAAAGGATCTCAAGAAGAT
CCTTTGATCTTTTCTACGGGGTCTGACGCTCAGTGGAACGAAAACTCACGTTAAGGGATTTTGGTCATGA
GATTATCAAAAAGGATCTTCACCTAGATCCTTTTAAATTAAAAATGAAGTTTTAAATCAATCTAAAGTAT
ATATGAGTAAACTTGGTCTGACAGTTACCAATGCTTAATCAGTGAGGCACCTATCTCAGCGATCTGTCTA
TTTCGTTCATCCATAGTTGCCTGACTCCCCGTCGTGTAGATAACTACGATACGGGAGGGCTTACCATCTG
GCCCCAGTGCTGCAATGATACCGCGAGACCCACGCTCACCGGCTCCAGATTTATCAGCAATAAACCAGCC
AGCCGGAAGGGCCGAGCGCAGAAGTGGTCCTGCAACTTTATCCGCCTCCATCCAGTCTATTAATTGTTGC
CGGGAAGCTAGAGTAAGTAGTTCGCCAGTTAATAGTTTGCGCAACGTTGTTGCCATTGCTACAGGCATCG
TGGTGTCACGCTCGTCGTTTGGTATGGCTTCATTCAGCTCCGGTTCCCAACGATCAAGGCGAGTTACATG
ATCCCCCATGTTGTGCAAAAAAGCGGTTAGCTCCTTCGGTCCTCCGATCGTTGTCAGAAGTAAGTTGGCC
GCAGTGTTATCACTCATGGTTATGGCAGCACTGCATAATTCTCTTACTGTCATGCCATCCGTAAGATGCT
TTTCTGTGACTGGTGAGTACTCAACCAAGTCATTCTGAGAATAGTGTATGCGGCGACCGAGTTGCTCTTG
CCCGGCGTCAATACGGGATAATACCGCGCCACATAGCAGAACTTTAAAAGTGCTCATCATTGGAAAACGT
TCTTCGGGGCGAAAACTCTCAAGGATCTTACCGCTGTTGAGATCCAGTTCGATGTAACCCACTCGTGCAC
CCAACTGATCTTCAGCATCTTTTACTTTCACCAGCGTTTCTGGGTGAGCAAAAACAGGAAGGCAAAATGC
CGCAAAAAAGGGAATAAGGGCGACACGGAAATGTTGAATACTCATACTCTTCCTTTTTCAATATTATTGA
AGCATTTATCAGGGTTATTGTCTCATGAGCGGATACATATTTGAATGTATTTAGAAAAATAAACAAATAG
GGGTTCCGCGCACATTTCCCCGAAAAGTGCCACCTGACGTCTAAGAAACCATTATTATCATGACATTAAC
CTATAAAAATAGGCGTATCACGAGGCCCTTTCGTCTCGCGCGTTTCGGTGATGACGGTGAAAACCTCTGA
CACATGCAGCTCCCGGAGACGGTCACAGCTTGTCTGTAAGCGGATGCCGGGAGCAGACAAGCCCGTCAGG
GCGCGTCAGCGGGTGTTGGCGGGTGTCGGGGCTGGCTTAACTATGCGGCATCAGAGCAGATTGTACTGAG
AGTGCACCATATGGACATATTGTCGTTAGAACGCGGCTACAATTAATACATAACCTTATGTATCATACAC
ATACGATTTAGGTGACACTATA
